Addgene plasmid #33231: Gal-Rad51 KA
Depositing lab: Hannah Klein. Depositing organization: NYU Grossman School of Medicine. Publication: Swi2/Snf2-related translocases prevent accumulation of toxic Rad51 complexes during mitotic growth. Shah PP, Zheng X, Epshtein A, Carey JN, Bishop DK, Klein HL. Mol Cell. 2010 Sep 24;39(6):862-72. 10.1016/j.molcel.2010.08.028 PubMed 20864034.
Backbone
  Vector backbone: pYES2
  Backbone size w/o insert (bp): 5857
  Vector type: Yeast Expression
  Selectable markers: URA3
Growth in bacteria
  Bacterial resistance: Ampicillin, 100 μg/mL
  Growth temperature: 37°C
  Growth strain: DH5alpha
  Copy number: High Copy
Gene/Insert
  Gene/Insert name: Rad51
  Species: S. cerevisiae (budding yeast)
  Mutation: K191A
  Entrez Gene: RAD51 (a.k.a. YER095W, MUT5)
  Promoter: Gal1
  Cloning method: Restriction Enzyme; 5′ cloning site HindIII (unknown if destroyed); 3′ cloning site SphI (unknown if destroyed)
  Sequencing primers: 5′ Gal1_primer
Terms and licenses: Academic/Nonprofit Terms; Industry Terms: Not Available to Industry
How to cite: Gal-Rad51 KA was a gift from Hannah Klein (Addgene plasmid # 33231 ; http://n2t.net/addgene:33231 ; RRID:Addgene_33231)
