[The description below was written by a language model from this plasmid's Addgene catalogue record.]
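Description:
Gal-Rad51 KA is a yeast expression plasmid built on the pYES2 backbone (about 5.9 kb without insert) and designed for galactose-inducible overexpression of a mutant form of the Saccharomyces cerevisiae recombinase Rad51. It is a shuttle vector: in E. coli it is maintained at high copy under ampicillin selection, and in budding yeast it is selected through the URA3 auxotrophic marker in ura3 host strains. No feature table accompanies the record, so other backbone elements, such as the replication origins and the transcription terminator, are not itemised here.

The insert is the RAD51 open reading frame (YER095W, also known as MUT5) carrying the K191A substitution, cloned by restriction digestion between HindIII at the 5′ end and SphI at the 3′ end, downstream of the GAL1 promoter. GAL1 is tightly repressed in glucose and strongly induced in galactose, which allows conditional, high-level production of a protein that may be harmful to cells. Lysine 191 lies in the Walker A nucleotide-binding motif of Rad51, and replacing it with alanine is generally understood to compromise ATP binding, giving a variant defective in normal recombinase function. No epitope tags or reporters are recorded.

The associated publication concerns how Swi2/Snf2-related translocases prevent the accumulation of toxic Rad51 complexes during mitotic growth. This suggests the plasmid serves to test the consequences of overexpressing the ATPase-site mutant, most likely in comparison with wild-type Rad51, in various yeast genetic backgrounds.
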