>Addgene plasmid #33231 | Gal-Rad51 KA | addgene partial sequence | sequence record 41429 | GAL1 5'-AATATACCTCTATACTTTAACGTC-3'
GGACTACTAGCAGCTGTAATACGACTCACTATAGGGAATATTAAGCTTATGTCTCAAGTTCAAGAACAAC
ATATATCAGAGTCACAGCTTCAGTACGGGAACGGTTCGTTGATGTCCACTGTACCAGCAGACCTTTCACA
GTCAGTCGTTGATGGAAACGGCAACGGTAGCAGCGAAGATATTGAGGCCACCAACGGCTCCGGCGATGGT
GGCGGATTGCAGGAGCAAGCGGAAGCGCAAGGTGAAATGGAGGATGAAGCATACGATGAAGCTGCCTTAG
GTTCGTTTGTGCCAATAGAAAAACTGCAAGTGAACGGGATTACTATGGCGGATGTGAAAAAACTAAGGGA
GAGTGGGCTTCACACTGCTGAAGCGGTAGCATATGCTCCCAGAAAGGATTTATTGGAAATCAAAGGTATA
TCGGAAGCTAAGGCAGATAAGTTGCTAAACGAAGCGGCAAGGCTAGTGCCTATGGGATTTGTCACGGCTG
CTGATTTTCATATGAGAAGATCGGAGCTGATTTGTTTGACAACGGGTTCTAAGAATTTGGACACTCTTTT
GGGTGGTGGTGTGGAAACTGGTTCTATTACTGAGCTTTTCGGTGAATTCAGGACAGGTGCGTCCCAGCTA
TGTCACACTTTGGCCGTGACATGCCAAATTCCATTGGATATTGGTGGCGGTGAAGGTAAGTGTTTGTATA
TCGATACCGAAGGTACTTTCAGGCCGGTAAGATTGGTATCCATAGCTCAGCGGTTCGGATTAGACCCGGA
TGATGCTTTGAACAACGTTGCGTATGCAAGAGCCTATAACGCCGATCATCAGTTAAGACTTCTGGATGCT
GCTGCCCAAATGATGAGCGAGTCTCGGTTTTCCTTGATTGTGGT
